>Addgene plasmid #78403 | pNXRVct-HACre | depositor full sequence | sequence record 146381 | pNXRVct-HACre sequence 7705 bps
GACGTCTAAGAAACCATTATTATCATGACATTAACCTATAAAAATAGGCGTATCACGAGGCCCTTTCGTC
TCGCGCGTTTCGGTGATGACGGTGAAAACCTCTGACACATGCAGCTCCCGGAGACGGTCACAGCTTGTCT
GTAAGCGGATGCCGGGAGCAGACAAGCCCGTCAGGGCGCGTCAGCGGGTGTTGGCGGGTGTCGGGGCTGG
CTTAACTATGCGGCATCAGAGCAGATTGTACTGAGAGTGCACCATTACGGGGTCATTAGTTCATAGCCCA
TATATGGAGTTCCGCGTTACATAACTTACGGTAAATGGCCCGCCTGGCTGACCGCCCAACGACCCCCGCC
CATTGACGTCAATAATGACGTATGTTCCCATAGTAACGCCAATAGGGACTTTCCATTGACGTCAATGGGT
GGAGTATTTACGGTAAACTGCCCACTTGGCAGTACATCAAGTGTATCATATGCCAAGTACGCCCCCTATT
GACGTCAATGACGGTAAATGGCCCGCCTGGCATTATGCCCAGTACATGACCTTATGGGACTTTCCTACTT
GGCAGTACATCTACGTATTAGTCATCGCTATTACCATGGTGATGCGGTTTTGGCAGTACATCAATGGGCG
TGGATAGCGGTTTGACTCACGGGGATTTCCAAGTCTCCACCCCATTGACGTCAATGGGAGTTTGTTTTGG
CACCAAAATCAACGGGACTTTCCAAAATGTCGTAACAACTCCGCCCCATTGACGCAAATGGGCGGTAGGC
GTGTACGGTGGGAGGTCTATATAAGCAGAGCTGGTTTAGTGAACCGTCAGATCCGCTAGGATCTCGAGCT
CAAGCTTCGTACGCTGCAGGTCGACGGATCCCCGGGTTAATTAACGCTAGCATGTACCCATACGATGTTC
CTGACTATGCGGGCTACCCGTATGACGTGCCGGACTATGCAGGAGCCTATCCTTATGACGTTCCAGATTA
CGCTGGTTCTAGATGTACTCCACCAAAGAAGAAGAGAAAGGTTGCCCCTAGCATGGCCAATTTACTGACC
GTACACCAAAATTTGCCTGCATTACCGGTCGATGCAACGAGTGATGAGGTTCGCAAGAACCTGATGGACA
TGTTCAGGGATCGCCAGGCGTTTTCTGAGCATACCTGGAAAATGCTTCTGTCCGTTTGCCGGTCGTGGGC
GGCATGGTGCAAGTTGAATAACCGGAAATGGTTTCCCGCAGAACCTGAAGATGTTCGCGATTATCTTCTA
TATCTTCAGGCGCGCGGTCTGGCAGTAAAAACTATCCAGCAACATTTGGGCCAGCTAAACATGCTTCATC
GTCGGTCCGGGCTGCCACGACCAAGTGACAGCAATGCTGTTTCACTGGTTATGCGGCGGATCCGAAAAGA
AAACGTTGATGCCGGTGAACGTGCAAAACAGGCTCTAGCGTTCGAACGCACTGATTTCGACCAGGTTCGT
TCACTCATGGAAAATAGCGATCGCTGCCAGGATATACGTAATCTGGCATTTCTGGGGATTGCTTATAACA
CCCTGTTACGTATAGCCGAAATTGCCAGGATCAGGGTTAAAGATATCTCACGTACTGACGGTGGGAGAAT
GTTAATCCATATTGGCAGAACGAAAACGCTGGTTAGCACCGCAGGTGTAGAGAAGGCACTTAGCCTGGGG
GTAACTAAACTGGTCGAGCGATGGATTTCCGTCTCTGGTGTAGCTGATGATCCGAATAACTACCTGTTTT
GCCGGGTCAGAAAAAATGGTGTTGCCGCGCCATCTGCCACCAGCCAGCTATCAACTCGCGCCCTGGAAGG
GATTTTTGAAGCAACTCATCGATTGATTTACGGCGCTAAGGATGACTCTGGTCAGAGATACCTGGCCTGG
TCTGGACACAGTGCCCGTGTCGGAGCCGCGCGAGATATGGCCCGCGCTGGAGTTTCAATACCGGAGATCA
TGCAAGCTGGTGGCTGGACCAATGTAAATATTGTCATGAACTATATCCGTAACCTGGATAGTGAAACAGG
GGCAATGGTGCGCCTGCTGGAAGATGGCGATTCTAGATGAGGCGCGCCACTTCTAAATAAGCGAATTTCT
TATGATTTATGATTTTTATTATTAAATAAGTTATAAAAAAAATAAGTGTATACAAATTTTAAAGTGACTC
TTAGGTTTTAAAACGAAAATTCTTATTCTTGAGTAACTCTTTCCTGTAGGTCAGGTTGCTTTCTCAGGTA
TAGTATGAGGTCGCTCTTATTGACCACACCTCTACCGGCAGATCCGCTAGGGATAACAGGGTAATATAGA
TCTCGTATGCCTACAACAACTAAGAAAATGGCTATCATGCGGAAGCTGGTGAGAAGAACAGCATCGGGAC
AAGGGAAGGAAGAACAAAGACAAAGAAAACAAAAGAAAGCAATTGAAAACAAAACAAAACAATTTTCATT
CCTTCTCTTATCATTCCTTTTCTTTTCTTTTCTCTCATTCAACGCACTCCATCGTATCCGTATTCCTCTT
ATTTTTTCTCTTTCTCTATATCCATTTCTTTCTCTCTAGGTGTGTCCTCTCTCTCTCTTCAATTTCTCTA
CTCCGCATTCCAACGCATCCTTCCCCCAACCTCCCATTTCCTCCTTACGGCCCGATAGCGATCGTCTTTC
CCTCGCTATCACTCGCTACCGGCCCCTCCTCTGCACCGTAACCTCCTACGTATTTACCATATCATAAAGT
TTTTTCCGACGCTTATCGCTGACCCCCTGTCGCCCTCCTATTGGCTTCCGGATTATCTTCTTGTCCATAA
GGTGATCCATGCTTCCTGAAGATTCCCGAAATGTGTCCACTTTGGCGGGGAATCATTCCATCCACTTCTT
TCTCTCTCGCTTTCCTCATTCGGCGCTCCCCTTCCGCGTCTCATTGGTCTTCCGCTCCGTTTTTGCTTTG
CCGATGTTACTTGGGGAGAGGTGCGATAATCCTTTCGCAAAAACTCGGTTTGACGCCTCCCATGGTATAA
ATAGTGGGTGGTGGACAGGTGCCTTCGCTTTTCTTTTCTTTAAGCAAGAGAAGCTTCCATGGAAACTAGT
GCGTTCGACCAGGCTGCGCGTTCTCGCGGCCATAGCAACCGACGTACGGCGTTGCGCCCTCGCCGGCAGC
AAGAAGCCACGGAAGTCCGCCTGGAGCAGAAAATGCCCACGCTACTGCGGGTTTATATAGACGGTCCTCA
CGGGATGGGGAAAACCACCACCACGCAACTGCTGGTGGCCCTGGGTTCGCGCGACGATATCGTCTACGTA
CCCGAGCCGATGACTTACTGGCAGGTGCTGGGGGCTTCCGAGACAATCGCGAACATCTACACCACACAAC
ACCGCCTCGACCAGGGTGAGATATCGGCCGGGGACGCGGCGGTGGTAATGACAAGCGCCCAGATAACAAT
GGGCATGCCTTATGCCGTGACCGACGCCGTTCTGGCTCCTCATATCGGGGGGGAGGCTGGGAGCTCACAT
GCCCCGCCCCCGGCCCTCACCCTCATCTTCGACCGCCATCCCATCGCCGCCCTCCTGTGCTACCCGGCCG
CGCGATACCTTATGGGCAGCATGACCCCCCAGGCCGTGCTGGCGTTCGTGGCCCTCATCCCGCCGACCTT
GCCCGGCACAAACATCGTGTTGGGGGCCCTTCCGGAGGACAGACACATCGACCGCCTGGCCAAACGCCAG
CGCCCCGGCGAGCGGCTTGACCTGGCTATGCTGGCCGCGATTCGCCGCGTTTACGGGCTGCTTGCCAATA
CGGTGCGGTATCTGCAGGGCGGCGGGTCGTGGTGGGAGGATTGGGGACAGCTTTCGGGGACGGCCGTGCC
GCCCCAGGGTGCCGAGCCCCAGAGCAACGCGGGCCCACGACCCCATATCGGGGACACGTTATTTACCCTG
TTTCGGGCCCCCGAGTTGCTGGCCCCCAACGGCGACCTGTATAACGTGTTTGCCTGGGCCTTGGACGTCT
TGGCCAAACGCCTCCGTCCCATGCACGTCTTTATCCTGGATTACGACCAATCGCCCGCCGGCTGCCGGGA
CGCCCTGCTGCAACTTACCTCCGGGATGGTCCAGACCCACGTCACCACCCCAGGCTCCATACCGACGATC
TGCGACCTGGCGCGCACGTTTGCCCGGGCCATGGGTACCACTCTTGACGACACGGCTTACCGGTACCGCA
CCAGTGTCCCGGGGGACGCCGAGGCCATCGAGGCACTGGATGGGTCCTTCACCACCGACACCGTCTTCCG
CGTCACCGCCACCGGGGACGGCTTCACCCTGCGGGAGGTGCCGGTGGACCCGCCCCTGACCAAGGTGTTC
CCCGACGACGAATCGGACGACGAATCGGACGACGGGGAGGACGGCGACCCGGACTCCCGGACGTTCGTCG
CGTACGGGGACGACGGCGACCTGGCGGGCTTCGTGGTCGTCTCGTACTCCGGCTGGAACCGCCGGCTGAC
CGTCGAGGACATCGAGGTCGCCCCGGAGCACCGGGGGCACGGGGTCGGGCGCGCGTTGATGGGGCTCGCG
ACGGAGTTCGCCCGCGAGCGGGGCGCCGGGCACCTCTGGCTGGAGGTCACCAACGTCAACGCACCGGCGA
TCCACGCGTACCGGCGGATGGGGTTCACCCTCTGCGGCCTGGACACCGCCCTGTACGACGGCACCGCCTC
GGACGGCGAGCAGGCGCTCTACATGAGCATGCCCTGCCCCTAATCAGTACTGACAATAAAAAGATTCTTG
TTTTCAAGAACTTGTCATTTGTATAGTTTTTTTATATTGTAGTTGTTCTATTTTAATCAAATGTTAGCGT
GATTTATATTTTTTTTCGCCTCGACATCATCTGCCCAGATGCGAAGTTAAGTGCGCAGAAAGTAATATCA
TGCGTCAATCGTATGTGAATGCTGGTCGCTATACTGCTGTCGATTCGATACTAACGCCGCCATCCAGTTT
AAACGAGCTCGAATTCTAGGTAGGCATTTTGTTTAGTTAAAGGTACTTAAGTAATTAGTATAAACGAACC
AATTTTATAATCAGGAAGTTAAGTGAATGGTAGCACATGTCGTAAAAATTGTGAATTTTTATTGAATAAT
ATTTTAAATACAAGCCTTTCTAGACTAGGTATACTCATAAACATATATGAGCAAAAGGATAGAGGAGATT
ACATTGCATCTTCTACAAATTTATTTATTGCCCTTTACTGAAAAATTAAATAATGAGTACTAAATGATAA
AAAGCGCTCAGTACAAGAAAGATTGCAAAAATATTGCATTCTTCATGAATTAAAGTTGCATATAAGGCAT
ATTGAAAGTAATAGTACTAAAACAGCAGTTAGCGAAAATTAATAGAATTATATTCGCAAGACAATTGTGA
CATTAAATTAAAAAATTGTAGAATTTTTACTATCCTCTTTAACGCCATGAGCCTTTATAAAAAGGTTAAA
TTAGTTTTAACATTCTTTTTTTGAGTAAGAGTTTACAATTTATCAAAACCTGTGTTATTATATTCATTAG
TTTCAATTTATTAGCATCTAGAGAAAAATCAATTGGCAGTTACATTGTTGGAATTTATGAAGAAAAAGAA
TCTACAACGGAGAATAAGTTGCTGATCGCTTTCCCTAAAATTGTATATTTTGCTGAGCTTATTTTGACAT
TTCGTTGAAGTTTTCTCTAATTCGCATTCATTTTAAGTAAAACAATGAGAAATAAAATTACAAAAAATAC
AAATTAAAATACAATTTTTAGCTATAATTATAGACCTAGGCTTCCTCGCTCACTGACTCGCTGCGCTCGG
TCGTTCGGCTGCGGCGAGCGGTATCAGCTCACTCAAAGGCGGTAATACGGTTATCCACAGAATCAGGGGA
TAACGCAGGAAAGAACATGTGAGCAAAAGGCCAGCAAAAGGCCAGGAACCGTAAAAAGGCCGCGTTGCTG
GCGTTTTTCCATAGGCTCCGCCCCCCTGACGAGCATCACAAAAATCGACGCTCAAGTCAGAGGTGGCGAA
ACCCGACAGGACTATAAAGATACCAGGCGTTTCCCCCTGGAAGCTCCCTCGTGCGCTCTCCTGTTCCGAC
CCTGCCGCTTACCGGATACCTGTCCGCCTTTCTCCCTTCGGGAAGCGTGGCGCTTTCTCAATGCTCACGC
TGTAGGTATCTCAGTTCGGTGTAGGTCGTTCGCTCCAAGCTGGGCTGTGTGCACGAACCCCCCGTTCAGC
CCGACCGCTGCGCCTTATCCGGTAACTATCGTCTTGAGTCCAACCCGGTAAGACACGACTTATCGCCACT
GGCAGCAGCCACTGGTAACAGGATTAGCAGAGCGAGGTATGTAGGCGGTGCTACAGAGTTCTTGAAGTGG
TGGCCTAACTACGGCTACACTAGAAGGACAGTATTTGGTATCTGCGCTCTGCTGAAGCCAGTTACCTTCG
GAAAAAGAGTTGGTAGCTCTTGATCCGGCAAACAAACCACCGCTGGTAGCGGTGGTTTTTTTGTTTGCAA
GCAGCAGATTACGCGCAGAAAAAAAGGATCTCAAGAAGATCCTTTGATCTTTTCTACGGGGTCTGACGCT
CAGTGGAACGAAAACTCACGTTAAGGGATTTTGGTCATGAGATTATCAAAAAGGATCTTCACCTAGATCC
TTTTAAATTAAAAATGAAGTTTTAAATCAATCTAAAGTATATATGAGTAAACTTGGTCTGACAGTTACCA
ATGCTTAATCAGTGAGGCACCTATCTCAGCGATCTGTCTATTTCGTTCATCCATAGTTGCCTGACTCCCC
GTCGTGTAGATAACTACGATACGGGAGGGCTTACCATCTGGCCCCAGTGCTGCAATGATACCGCGAGACC
CACGCTCACCGGCTCCAGATTTATCAGCAATAAACCAGCCAGCCGGAAGGGCCGAGCGCAGAAGTGGTCC
TGCAACTTTATCCGCCTCCATCCAGTCTATTAATTGTTGCCGGGAAGCTAGAGTAAGTAGTTCGCCAGTT
AATAGTTTGCGCAACGTTGTTGCCATTGCTACAGGCATCGTGGTGTCACGCTCGTCGTTTGGTATGGCTT
CATTCAGCTCCGGTTCCCAACGATCAAGGCGAGTTACATGATCCCCCATGTTGTGCAAAAAAGCGGTTAG
CTCCTTCGGTCCTCCGATCGTTGTCAGAAGTAAGTTGGCCGCAGTGTTATCACTCATGGTTATGGCAGCA
CTGCATAATTCTCTTACTGTCATGCCATCCGTAAGATGCTTTTCTGTGACTGGTGAGTACTCAACCAAGT
CATTCTGAGAATAGTGTATGCGGCGACCGAGTTGCTCTTGCCCGGCGTCAATACGGGATAATACCGCGCC
ACATAGCAGAACTTTAAAAGTGCTCATCATTGGAAAACGTTCTTCGGGGCGAAAACTCTCAAGGATCTTA
CCGCTGTTGAGATCCAGTTCGATGTAACCCACTCGTGCACCCAACTGATCTTCAGCATCTTTTACTTTCA
CCAGCGTTTCTGGGTGAGCAAAAACAGGAAGGCAAAATGCCGCAAAAAAGGGAATAAGGGCGACACGGAA
ATGTTGAATACTCATACTCTTCCTTTTTCAATATTATTGAAGCATTTATCAGGGTTATTGTCTCATGAGC
GGATACATATTTGAATGTATTTAGAAAAATAAACAAATAGGGGTTCCGCGCACATTTCCCCGAAAAGTGC
CACCT
Features (pLannotate 1.2.2; 16 found; start..end, strand, type, name):
     70..105     +  CDS            rop (fragment): Rop protein, which maintains plasmids at low copy number; rop
    207..255     +  misc_feature   bom (fragment): basis of mobility region from pBR322
    295..598     +  enhancer       CMV enhancer: human cytomegalovirus immediate early enhancer
    599..802     +  promoter       CMV promoter: human cytomegalovirus (CMV) immediate early promoter
    830..849     +  misc_feature   MCS (fragment): multiple cloning site
    895..984     +  CDS            3xHA: three tandem HA epitope tags
   1037..2062    +  CDS            Cre: site-specific recombinase Cre is a site-specific recombinase from bacteriophage P1. Recombination occurs at loxP sequences.
   2091..2278    +  terminator     ADH1 terminator: S. cerevisiae ADH1; transcription terminator for the S. cerevisiae alcohol dehydrogenase 1 (ADH1) gene
   2320..3046    +  promoter       adh1 promoter: promoter for the Schizosaccharomyces pombe adh1 gene encoding alcohol dehydrogenase
   3080..4158    +  CDS            HSV TK (fragment): herpes simplex virus thymidine kinase confers sensitivity to nucleoside analogs such as acyclovir or ganciclovir
   4167..4731    +  CDS            NrsR (fragment): nourseothricin acetyltransferase; Streptomyces noursei nat1; confers resistance to nourseothricin
   4739..4936    +  terminator     TEF terminator: Ashbya gossypii TEF terminator
   4991..5774    -  rep_origin     ars1: Schizosaccharomyces pombe autonomously replicating sequence ars1
   5956..6544    -  rep_origin     ori: high-copy-number ColE1/pMB1/pBR322/pUC origin of replication
   6715..7575    -  CDS            AmpR: β-lactamase; bla; confers resistance to ampicillin, carbenicillin, and related antibiotics
   7576..7680    -  promoter       AmpR promoter: bla
