[The description below was written by a language model from this plasmid's Addgene catalogue record and pLannotate feature annotations shown in this document.]
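Description:
pNXRVct-HACre is a 7.7 kb episomal yeast expression plasmid for constitutive production of Cre recombinase. It is listed as derived from the pFA6a-kanMX6 backbone and comes from a toolkit of sequential, counter-selectable cassettes for fission yeast. In E. coli it is propagated through a high-copy ColE1/pUC-type origin with ampicillin resistance (bla under its own promoter). Short rop and bom fragments are also annotated and appear to be remnants of earlier vector lineages. In Schizosaccharomyces pombe, the ars1 autonomously replicating sequence allows the plasmid to be maintained without integration.

The first payload is a 3xHA-nls-Cre cassette. Three tandem HA epitope tags, and according to the insert name a nuclear localisation signal, are fused upstream of the bacteriophage P1 Cre coding sequence. The annotated elements upstream are the human CMV immediate-early enhancer and promoter, and the S. cerevisiae ADH1 terminator follows the coding sequence. The HA tags allow the recombinase to be detected by immunoblotting or similar methods, while Cre catalyses recombination between loxP sites.

The second cassette, TKnatAX (TK-nat), places herpes simplex virus thymidine kinase sequence immediately upstream of nourseothricin acetyltransferase sequence. It is driven by the S. pombe adh1 promoter and ends with the Ashbya gossypii TEF terminator. The near-contiguous coordinates suggest a fusion protein, though the record does not say so explicitly. This marker gives positive selection on nourseothricin (ClonNat), and the TK portion provides sensitivity to nucleoside analogues, which offers a route to counter-select cells that still carry the plasmid. The likely use is transient Cre delivery to excise or exchange lox-flanked marker cassettes in the fission yeast genome, followed by loss of the plasmid.
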