Addgene plasmid #78403: pNXRVct-HACre
Purpose: constitutive Cre expression vector
Depositing lab: Kazunori Tomita. Depositing organization: University College London. Publication: Sequential and counter-selectable cassettes for fission yeast. Amelina H, Moiseeva V, Collopy LC, Pearson SR, Armstrong CA, Tomita K. BMC Biotechnol. 2016 Nov 8;16(1):76. 10.1186/s12896-016-0307-4 PubMed 27825338.
Backbone
  Vector backbone: pFA6a-kanMX6
  Vector type: Yeast Expression
  Selectable markers: ClonNat
Growth in bacteria
  Bacterial resistance: Ampicillin, 100 μg/mL
  Growth temperature: 37°C
  Growth strain: DH5alpha
  Copy number: High Copy
Gene/Insert 1
  Gene/Insert name: 3xHA-nls-Cre
Gene/Insert 2
  Gene/Insert name: TKnatAX (alt name: TK-nat)
  Insert size (bp): 1149
Terms and licenses: Academic/Nonprofit Terms; Industry Terms: Not Available to Industry
How to cite: pNXRVct-HACre was a gift from Kazunori Tomita (Addgene plasmid # 78403 ; http://n2t.net/addgene:78403 ; RRID:Addgene_78403)
