>Addgene plasmid #78403 | pNXRVct-HACre | addgene partial sequence | sequence record 149649 | CMV-F 5'-CGCAAATGGGCGGTAGGCGTG-3'
CAGAGCTGGTTTAGTGAACCGTCAGATCCGCTAGGATCTCGAGCTCAAGCTTCGTACGCTGCAGGTCGAC
GGATCCCCGGGTTAATTAACGCTAGCATGTACCCATACGATGTTCCTGACTATGCGGGCTACCCGTATGA
CGTGCCGGACTATGCAGGAGCCTATCCTTATGACGTTCCAGATTACGCTGGTTCTAGATGTACTCCACCA
AAGAAGAAGAGAAAGGTTGCCCCTAGCATGGCCAATTTACTGACCGTACACCAAAATTTGCCTGCATTAC
CGGTCGATGCAACGAGTGATGAGGTTCGCAAGAACCTGATGGACATGTTCAGGGATCGCCAGGCGTTTTC
TGAGCATACCTGGAAAATGCTTCTGTCCGTTTGCCGGTCGTGGGCGGCATGGTGCAAGTTGAATAACCGG
AAATGGTTTCCCGCAGAACCTGAAGATGTTCGCGATTATCTTCTATATCTTCAGGCGCGCGGTCTGGCAG
TAAAAACTATCCAGCAACATTTGGGCCAGCTAAACATGCTTCATCGTCGGTCCGGGCTGCCACGACCAAG
TGACAGCAATGCTGTTTCACTGGTTATGCGGCGGATCCGAAAAGAAAACGTTGATGCCGGTGAACGTGCA
AAACAGGCTCTAGCGTTCGAACGCACTGATTTCGACCAGGTTCGTTCACTCATGGAAAATAGCGATCGCT
GCCAGGATATACGTAATCTGGCATTTCTGGGGATTGCTTATAACACCCTGTTACGTATAGCCGAAATTGC
CAGGATCAGGGTTAAAGATATCTCACGTACTGACGGTGGGAGAATGTTAATCCATATTGGCAGAACGAAA
ACGCTGGTTAGCACCGCAGGTGTAGAGAAGGCACTTAGCCTGGGGGTAACTAAACTGGTCGAGCGATGGA
TTTCCGTCTCTGGTGTAGCTGATGATCCGAATAACTACCTGTTTTGCCGGGTCAGAAAAAATGGTGTTGC
CGCGCCATCTGCCACCAGCCAGCTATCAACTCGCGCCCTGGAAGGGATTTTTGAAGCAACTCATCGATTG
ATTTACGGCGCTAAG
