>Addgene plasmid #78403 | pNXRVct-HACre | addgene partial sequence | sequence record 149651 | pART1-5 5'-TCTCTCGCTTTCCTCATTCG-3'
GTCTTCCGCTCCGTTTTTGCTTTGCCGATGTTACTTGGGGAGAGGTGCGATAATCCTTTCGCAAAAACTC
GGTTTGACGCCTCCCATGGTATAAATAGTGGGTGGTGGACAGGTGCCTTCGCTTTTCTTTTCTTTAAGCA
AGAGAAGCTTCCATGGAAACTAGTGCGTTCGACCAGGCTGCGCGTTCTCGCGGCCATAGCAACCGACGTA
CGGCGTTGCGCCCTCGCCGGCAGCAAGAAGCCACGGAAGTCCGCCTGGAGCAGAAAATGCCCACGCTACT
GCGGGTTTATATAGACGGTCCTCACGGGATGGGGAAAACCACCACCACGCAACTGCTGGTGGCCCTGGGT
TCGCGCGACGATATCGTCTACGTACCCGAGCCGATGACTTACTGGCAGGTGCTGGGGGCTTCCGAGACAA
TCGCGAACATCTACACCACACAACACCGCCTCGACCAGGGTGAGATATCGGCCGGGGACGCGGCGGTGGT
AATGACAAGCGCCCAGATAACAATGGGCATGCCTTATGCCGTGACCGACGCCGTTCTGGCTCCTCATATC
GGGGGGGAGGCTGGGAGCTCACATGCCCCGCCCCCGGCCCTCACCCTCATCTTCGACCGCCATCCCATCG
CCGCCCTCCTGTGCTACCCGGCCGCGCGATACCTTATGGGCAGCATGACCCCCCAGGCCGTGCTGGCGTT
CGTGGCCCTCATCCCGCCGACCTTGCCCGGCACAAACATCGTGTTGGGGGCCCTTCCGGAGGACAGACAC
ATCGACCGCCTGGCCAAACGCCAGCGCCCCGGCGAGCGGCTTGACCTGGCTATGCTGGCCGCGATTCGCC
GCGTTTACGGGCTGCTTGCCAATACGGTGCGGTATCTGCAGGGCGGCGGGTC
