>Addgene plasmid #78403 | pNXRVct-HACre | addgene partial sequence | sequence record 150414 | NrsR-F 5'-TGACCACTCTTGACGACACG-3'
GCCGAGGCCATCGAGGCACTGGATGGGTCCTTCACCACCGACACCGTCTTCCGCGTCACCGCCACCGGGG
ACGGCTTCACCCTGCGGGAGGTGCCGGTGGACCCGCCCCTGACCAAGGTGTTCCCCGACGACGAATCGGA
CGACGAATCGGACGACGGGGAGGACGGCGACCCGGACTCCCGGACGTTCGTCGCGTACGGGGACGACGGC
GACCTGGCGGGCTTCGTGGTCGTCTCGTACTCCGGCTGGAACCGCCGGCTGACCGTCGAGGACATCGAGG
TCGCCCCGGAGCACCGGGGGCACGGGGTCGGGCGCGCGTTGATGGGGCTCGCGACGGAGTTCGCCCGCGA
GCGGGGCGCCGGGCACCTCTGGCTGGAGGTCACCAACGTCAACGCACCGGCGATCCACGCGTACCGGCGG
ATGGGGTTCACCCTCTGCGGCCTGGACACCGCCCTGTACGACGGCACCGCCTCGGACGGCGAGCAGGCGC
TCTACATGAGCATGCCCTGCCCCTAATCAGTACTGACAATAAAAAGATTCTTGTTTTCAAGAACTTGTCA
TTTGTATAGTTTTTTTATATTGTAGTTGTTCTATTTTAATCAAATGTTAGCGTGATTTATATTTTTTTTC
GCCTCGACATCATCTGCCCAGATGCGAAGTTAAGTGCGCAGAAAGTAATATCATGCGTCAATCGTATGTG
AATGCTGGTCGCTATACTGCTGTCGATTCGATACTAACGCCGCCATCCAGTGTTTAAACGAGCTCGAATT
CTAGGTAGGCATTTTGTTTAGTTAAAGGTACTTAAGTAATTAGTATAAACGAACCAATTTTATAATCAGG
AAGTTAAGTGAATGGTAGCACATGTCGTAAAAATTGTGAATTTTTATTGAATAATATTTTAAATACAAGC
CTTTCTAGACTAGGTATACTCATAAACATAT
